>Addgene plasmid #18597 | T4 Lysozyme P143A | addgene partial sequence | sequence record 24382 | 3primeUP
GNNANTGGAAAAAGCCCGCTCATTAGGCGGGCTCAGATCTGCTCATGTTTGACAGCTTATCATCGATAAG
CTTCGGCAATAAATTCTTGATATGTTTTCATATGTTTCCTTTAAATATTTTAATTAGTAATTGTCTATTC
AAGTAATTGTGAATATACTATCACAATTCCAAGAGAAAGTAAACAGCTTTATAGATTTTTATACGCGTCC
CAAGTGCCAGTTCTAAACGTTGTAATGACTCGTTTTGCGCGATTAGCTGTTTGATTATACCATCTACTTT
TAGCTAAGTTAACTGCTGCTTCATCCCAGCGTTTTTGTTGAAGCATACGTAAAGAGTTAGTAAATCCTGC
CACACCGGTTTCTCCCATTTGGAAAACCATATTAATCAATGCACAGCGACGAACCGCATCAAGAGAATCA
TAAACCGGTTTTAATTTAGCATTTCTCAGAATTCCGCGAACAGCAGCATCAACATCCTGATTAAAGAGTT
TTTCAGCCTCATCTTTTGTAATTACACCATTGCAATTACGCCCAATAGCTTTATCTAATTCAGATTTAGC
AGCATTAAGTGATGGACTTTTTGTAAGCAAATGACCGATGCCAATAGTGTAATAGCCTTCTGTGTCTTTA
TAGATTTTAAGTCTAAGACCTTCATCTATACGTAACATTTCAAATATATTCATAATACCTCCTAAGCATC
GATGGATCCTGTTTCCTGTGTGAATTGTNATCCGCTCNCATCCCCACATTATACGAGCCGATGATAATTG
TCACAGGGGATGGGGAGTAGCTGACCTGTTCCNGGTGAATGG
