[The description below was written by a language model from this plasmid's Addgene catalogue record.]
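Description:
T4 Lysozyme P143A is a bacterial expression plasmid built on the pHS1403 backbone (about 5 kb without insert) that carries the bacteriophage T4 lysozyme gene, the product of phage gene e, with a single point substitution replacing proline 143 with alanine. The plasmid is maintained at high copy number in E. coli and is selected with ampicillin. The record does not name the origin of replication, and it does not state which promoter drives expression or whether expression is inducible. No tags, fusion partners or reporters are listed, so the insert appears to encode the mutant enzyme alone.

The insert of roughly 600 bp was placed in the vector by restriction cloning between a BamHI site at the 5′ end and a HindIII site at the 3′ end, and both sites were preserved, so the fragment can be excised or exchanged. According to the depositor's notes, the BamHI site lies 27 bp from the start codon and the HindIII site 115 bp from the stop codon, meaning the cloned fragment includes short flanking untranslated stretches in addition to the coding sequence.

The record does not spell out an intended application. T4 lysozyme is a widely used model protein for studying how individual amino-acid replacements affect folding, thermodynamic stability and three-dimensional structure, and a proline-to-alanine variant expressed in bacteria fits that kind of work, providing a source of recombinant mutant protein for purification and for biophysical or crystallographic comparison with the wild-type enzyme. No feature table accompanies the catalogue entry, so the details of the backbone beyond those fields cannot be described.
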