Addgene plasmid #18597: T4 Lysozyme P143A
Depositing lab: Brian Matthews. Depositing organization: University of Oregon.
Backbone
  Vector backbone: pHS1403
  Backbone size w/o insert (bp): 5000
  Vector type: Bacterial Expression
Growth in bacteria
  Bacterial resistance: Ampicillin, 100 μg/mL
  Growth temperature: 37°C
  Growth strain: DH5alpha
  Copy number: High Copy
Gene/Insert
  Gene/Insert name: T4 Lysozyme (alt name: 1143)
  Species: Bacteriophage T4
  Insert size (bp): 600
  Mutation: P143A
  GenBank ID: NP_049736
  Entrez Gene: e (a.k.a. T4p123)
  Cloning method: Restriction Enzyme; 5′ cloning site BamHI (not destroyed); 3′ cloning site HindIII (not destroyed)
  Sequencing primers: 5′ na; 3′ GGCGTATCACGAGGCCC
Terms and licenses: Academic/Nonprofit Terms; Industry Terms: Not Available to Industry
Depositor comments: The BamHI site is 27 bp from the ATG and the HindIII site is 115 bp from the stop.
How to cite: T4 Lysozyme P143A was a gift from Brian Matthews (Addgene plasmid # 18597 ; http://n2t.net/addgene:18597 ; RRID:Addgene_18597)
